Addgene plasmid #228570: pcDNA3.1-FRET_PST-C
Purpose: Expressed a FRET sensor for determining proteolytic cleavage of the C-terminal side of Pancreastatin
Depositing lab: Geert van den Bogaart. Depositing organization: University of Groningen. Publication: Inflammation Promotes Proteolytic Processing of the Prohormone Chromogranin A by Macrophages. Ioannidis M, van Dijk H, Muntjewerff EM, Chirasani VR, Warner H, van den Dool W, Grijpstra P, Bianchi F, Mahata SK, van den Bogaart G. J Endocr Soc. 2025 May 15;9(7):bvaf090. doi: 10.1210/jendso/bvaf090. eCollection 2025 Jul. PubMed 40458085.
Backbone
  Vector backbone: pcDNA3.1
  Vector type: Mammalian Expression
Growth in bacteria
  Bacterial resistance: Ampicillin, 100 μg/mL
  Growth temperature: 37°C
  Growth strain: DH5alpha
  Copy number: High Copy
Gene/Insert
  Gene/Insert name: Chromogranin-A (alt names: CgA; Pituitary secretory protein I (SP-I))
  Species: H. sapiens (human)
  Mutation: FRET sensor; see explanatory note
  GenBank ID: NM_001275.3
  Entrez Gene: CHGA (a.k.a. CGA, PHE5, PHES)
  Promoter: cmv
  Tag / fusion protein: mCitrine; mScarlet-I (C terminal on insert)
  Cloning method: Restriction Enzyme; 5′ cloning site HindIII (unknown if destroyed); 3′ cloning site XbaI (not destroyed)
  Sequencing primers: 5′ CGCAAATGGGCGGTAGGCGTG
Terms and licenses: Academic/Nonprofit Terms; Industry Terms: Not Available to Industry
Depositor comments: FRET sensor consisting of: 1-residue hCGA(1-115), 2-mCitrine, 3-EcoRI, 4-C-terminal cleavage site of PST, 5-BamHI, 6-mScarlet-I, 7-XbaI
How to cite: pcDNA3.1-FRET_PST-C was a gift from Geert van den Bogaart (Addgene plasmid # 228570 ; http://n2t.net/addgene:228570 ; RRID:Addgene_228570)
