[The description below was written by a language model from this plasmid's Addgene catalogue record and pLannotate feature annotations shown in this document.]
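Description:
pcDNA3.1-FRET_PST-C is a 7,160 nt mammalian expression plasmid built on the pcDNA3.1 backbone that encodes a genetically encoded FRET sensor for proteolytic processing of human chromogranin A (CHGA). It is propagated in E. coli through a high-copy ColE1/pUC-type origin with ampicillin selection from the β-lactamase gene. The backbone also carries an f1 origin and an SV40 promoter-driven neomycin phosphotransferase cassette with an SV40 polyadenylation signal, which can provide G418 selection in transfected mammalian cells. Short annotated fragments such as the bom region, lac promoter/operator pieces, a ble fragment and a truncated HIV-1 LTR match appear to be backbone remnants or partial sequence matches rather than functional parts of the design.

The sensor is expressed from the CMV enhancer/promoter, with a T7 promoter just upstream of the insert and a bovine growth hormone polyadenylation signal downstream. According to the depositor, the open reading frame consists of residues 1–115 of human chromogranin A, followed by mCitrine, an EcoRI site, the C-terminal cleavage site of pancreastatin (PST), a BamHI site, mScarlet-I and an XbaI site. The automated annotation labels the chromogranin segment by its best database match, an ostrich homologue, but the catalogue entry specifies the human sequence. The yellow donor and red acceptor are held together by the short cleavage-site linker, so the intact protein should give energy transfer. Proteolysis at the pancreastatin C-terminal boundary separates the fluorophores and reduces FRET. The flanking EcoRI and BamHI sites would in principle allow the linker to be exchanged for other cleavage sites. The construct is used to monitor cleavage at this site, and the associated study examined processing of chromogranin A by macrophages during inflammation.
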