Features (pLannotate 1.2.2; 22 found; start..end, strand, type, name):
     28..80      -  misc_feature   bom (fragment): basis of mobility region from pBR322
    235..614     +  enhancer       CMV enhancer: human cytomegalovirus immediate early enhancer
    615..818     +  promoter       CMV promoter: human cytomegalovirus (CMV) immediate early promoter
    814..847     +  LTR            5' LTR (truncated) (fragment): truncated 5' long terminal repeat (LTR) from HIV-1
    863..881     +  promoter       T7 promoter: promoter for bacteriophage T7 RNA polymerase
    977..1246    +  CDS            CHGA (fragment): CMGA_STRCA - Experimental evidence at protein level: Swiss-Prot protein existence level 1. Chromogranin A probably has a paracrine role in the regulation of secretion or maturation. From Struthio camelus (Common ostrich).
   1268..1981    +  CDS            mCitrine: mCitrine is a basic (constitutively fluorescent) yellow fluorescent protein published in 2001, derived from Aequorea victoria.
   2024..2716    +  CDS            mScarlet-I: mScarlet-I is a basic (constitutively fluorescent) red fluorescent protein published in 2016, derived from synthetic construct. It is reported to be a rapidly-maturing monomer with moderate acid sensitivity.
   2757..2981    +  polyA_signal   bGH poly(A) signal: bovine growth hormone polyadenylation signal
   2985..3006    +  promoter       SV40 promoter (fragment): SV40 enhancer and early promoter
   3027..3455    +  rep_origin     f1 ori (sequence partly withheld): f1 bacteriophage origin of replication; arrow indicates direction of (+) strand synthesis
   3469..3798    +  promoter       SV40 promoter: SV40 enhancer and early promoter
   3865..4656    +  CDS            neo: KKA2_KLEPN - Also known as kan, nptII. Experimental evidence at protein level: Swiss-Prot protein existence level 1. Resistance to kanamycin, neomycin, paromomycin, ribostamycin, butirosin and gentamicin B. From Klebsiella pneumoniae.
   4680..4838    +  CDS            ble (fragment): BLE_KLEPN - Experimental evidence at protein level: Swiss-Prot protein existence level 1. Binding protein with a strong affinity to the bleomycin family of antibiotics. Binds to CL990; an antimitotic-antibiotic compound. From Klebsiella pneumoniae.
   4833..4954    +  polyA_signal   SV40 poly(A) signal: SV40 polyadenylation signal
   5027..5043    -  protein_bind   lac operator: The lac repressor binds to the lac operator to inhibit transcription in E. coli. This inhibition can be relieved by adding lactose or isopropyl-β-D-thiogalactopyranoside (IPTG). lac repressor encoded by lacI
   5051..5081    -  promoter       lac promoter: promoter for the E. coli lac operon
   5096..5117    -  protein_bind   CAP binding site: CAP binding activates transcription in the presence of cAMP. E. coli catabolite activator protein
   5130..5222    -  CDS            lacI (fragment): lac repressor; lacI; The lac repressor binds to the lac operator to inhibit transcription in E. coli. This inhibition can be relieved by adding lactose or isopropyl-β-D-thiogalactopyranoside (IPTG).
   5405..5993    -  rep_origin     ori: high-copy-number ColE1/pMB1/pBR322/pUC origin of replication
   6164..7024    -  CDS            AmpR: β-lactamase; bla; confers resistance to ampicillin, carbenicillin, and related antibiotics
   7025..7129    -  promoter       AmpR promoter: bla
>Addgene plasmid #228570 | pcDNA3.1-FRET_PST-C | addgene full sequence | sequence record 453694 | Addgene NGS Result
GACGGATCGGGAGATCTCCCGATCCCCTATGGTGCACTCTCAGTACAATCTGCTCTGATGCCGCATAGTT
AAGCCAGTATCTGCTCCCTGCTTGTGTGTTGGAGGTCGCTGAGTAGTGCGCGAGCAAAATTTAAGCTACA
ACAAGGCAAGGCTTGACCGACAATTGCATGAAGAATCTGCTTAGGGTTAGGCGTTTTGCGCTGCTTCGCG
ATGTACGGGCCAGATATACGCGTTGACATTGATTATTGACTAGTTATTAATAGTAATCAATTACGGGGTC
ATTAGTTCATAGCCCATATATGGAGTTCCGCGTTACATAACTTACGGTAAATGGCCCGCCTGGCTGACCG
CCCAACGACCCCCGCCCATTGACGTCAATAATGACGTATGTTCCCATAGTAACGCCAATAGGGACTTTCC
ATTGACGTCAATGGGTGGAGTATTTACGGTAAACTGCCCACTTGGCAGTACATCAAGTGTATCATATGCC
AAGTACGCCCCCTATTGACGTCAATGACGGTAAATGGCCCGCCTGGCATTATGCCCAGTACATGACCTTA
TGGGACTTTCCTACTTGGCAGTACATCTACGTATTAGTCATCGCTATTACCATGGTGATGCGGTTTTGGC
AGTACATCAATGGGCGTGGATAGCGGTTTGACTCACGGGGATTTCCAAGTCTCCACCCCATTGACGTCAA
TGGGAGTTTGTTTTGGCACCAAAATCAACGGGACTTTCCAAAATGTCGTAACAACTCCGCCCCATTGACG
CAAATGGGCGGTAGGCGTGTACGGTGGGAGGTCTATATAAGCAGAGCTCTCTGGCTAACTAGAGAACCCA
CTGCTTACTGGCTTATCGAAATTAATACGACTCACTATAGGGAGACCCAAGCTGGCTAGCGTTTAAACTT
AAGCTTGCCACCATGCGCAGCGCCGCCGTGCTGGCCCTGCTGCTGTGCGCCGGCCAGGTGACCGCCCTGC
CCGTGAACAGCCCCATGAACAAGGGCGACACCGAGGTGATGAAGTGCATCGTGGAGGTGATCAGCGACAC
CCTGAGCAAGCCCAGCCCCATGCCCGTGAGCCAGGAGTGCTTCGAGACCCTGCGCGGCGACGAGCGCATC
CTGAGCATCCTGCGCCACCAGAACCTGCTGAAGGAGCTGCAGGACCTGGCCCTGCAGGGCGCCAAGGAGC
GCGCCCACCAGCAGAAGAAGCACAGCGGCTTCGAGGACGAGCTGAGCGAGGTGCTGGAGAACCAGAGCAG
CCAGGCCGTGAGCAAGGGCGAGGAGCTGTTCACCGGCGTGGTGCCCATCCTGGTGGAGCTGGACGGCGAC
GTGAACGGCCACAAGTTCAGCGTGAGCGGCGAGGGCGAGGGCGACGCCACCTACGGCAAGCTGACCCTGA
AGTTCATCTGCACCACCGGCAAGCTGCCCGTGCCCTGGCCCACCCTGGTGACCACCTTCGGCTACGGCCT
GATGTGCTTCGCCCGCTACCCCGACCACATGAAGCAGCACGACTTCTTCAAGAGCGCCATGCCCGAGGGC
TACGTGCAGGAGCGCACCATCTTCTTCAAGGACGACGGCAACTACAAGACCCGCGCCGAGGTGAAGTTCG
AGGGCGACACCCTGGTGAACCGCATCGAGCTGAAGGGCATCGACTTCAAGGAGGACGGCAACATCCTGGG
CCACAAGCTGGAGTACAACTACAACAGCCACAACGTGTACATCATGGCCGACAAGCAGAAGAACGGCATC
AAGGTGAACTTCAAGATCCGCCACAACATCGAGGACGGCAGCGTGCAGCTGGCCGACCACTACCAGCAGA
ACACCCCCATCGGCGACGGCCCCGTGCTGCTGCCCGACAACCACTACCTGAGCTACCAGAGCAAGCTGAG
CAAGGACCCCAACGAGAAGCGCGACCACATGGTGCTGCTGGAGTTCGTGACCGCCGCCGGCATCACCCTG
GGCATGGACGAGCTGTACAAGGAATTCGGCCTGTTCCGCGGCGGCAAGAGCGGCGAGGGATCCGTGAGCA
AGGGCGAGGCCGTGATCAAGGAGTTCATGCGCTTCAAGGTGCACATGGAGGGCAGCATGAACGGCCACGA
GTTCGAGATCGAGGGCGAGGGCGAGGGCCGCCCCTACGAGGGCACCCAGACCGCCAAGCTGAAGGTGACC
AAGGGCGGCCCCCTGCCCTTCAGCTGGGACATCCTGAGCCCCCAGTTCATGTACGGCAGCCGCGCCTTCA
TCAAGCACCCCGCCGACATCCCCGACTACTACAAGCAGAGCTTCCCCGAGGGCTTCAAGTGGGAGCGCGT
GATGAACTTCGAGGACGGCGGCGCCGTGACCGTGACCCAGGACACCAGCCTGGAGGACGGCACCCTGATC
TACAAGGTGAAGCTGCGCGGCACCAACTTCCCCCCCGACGGCCCCGTGATGCAGAAGAAGACCATGGGCT
GGGAGGCCAGCACCGAGCGCCTGTACCCCGAGGACGGCGTGCTGAAGGGCGACATCAAGATGGCCCTGCG
CCTGAAGGACGGCGGCCGCTACCTGGCCGACTTCAAGACCACCTACAAGGCCAAGAAGCCCGTGCAGATG
CCCGGCGCCTACAACGTGGACCGCAAGCTGGACATCACCAGCCACAACGAGGACTACACCGTGGTGGAGC
AGTACGAGCGCAGCGAGGGCCGCCACAGCACCGGCGGCATGGACGAGCTGTACAAGTAGTCTAGAGGGCC
CGTTTAAACCCGCTGATCAGCCTCGACTGTGCCTTCTAGTTGCCAGCCATCTGTTGTTTGCCCCTCCCCC
GTGCCTTCCTTGACCCTGGAAGGTGCCACTCCCACTGTCCTTTCCTAATAAAATGAGGAAATTGCATCGC
ATTGTCTGAGTAGGTGTCATTCTATTCTGGGGGGTGGGGTGGGGCAGGACAGCAAGGGGGAGGATTGGGA
AGACAATAGCAGGCATGCTGGGGATGCGGTGGGCTCTATGGCTTCTGAGGCGGAAAGAACCAGCTGGGGC
TCTAGGGGGTATCCCC
[124 nt withheld, positions 3027-3150]
C
[91 nt withheld, positions 3152-3242]
A
[49 nt withheld, positions 3244-3292]
CCTTTGACGTTGGAGTCCACGTTCTTT
[37 nt withheld, positions 3320-3356]
ACCCTATCTCGGTCTATTCTTTTGATTTATAAGGGATTTTGCCGATTTCGGCCTATTGGTTAAAAAATGA
GCTGATTTAACAAAAATTTAACGCGAATTAATTCTGTGGAATGTGTGTCAGTTAGGGTGTGGAAAGTCCC
CAGGCTCCCCAGCAGGCAGAAGTATGCAAAGCATGCATCTCAATTAGTCAGCAACCAGGTGTGGAAAGTC
CCCAGGCTCCCCAGCAGGCAGAAGTATGCAAAGCATGCATCTCAATTAGTCAGCAACCATAGTCCCGCCC
CTAACTCCGCCCATCCCGCCCCTAACTCCGCCCAGTTCCGCCCATTCTCCGCCCCATGGCTGACTAATTT
TTTTTATTTATGCAGAGGCCGAGGCCGCCTCTGCCTCTGAGCTATTCCAGAAGTAGTGAGGAGGCTTTTT
TGGAGGCCTAGGCTTTTGCAAAAAGCTCCCGGGAGCTTGTATATCCATTTTCGGATCTGATCAAGAGACA
GGATGAGGATCGTTTCGCATGATTGAACAAGATGGATTGCACGCAGGTTCTCCGGCCGCTTGGGTGGAGA
GGCTATTCGGCTATGACTGGGCACAACAGACAATCGGCTGCTCTGATGCCGCCGTGTTCCGGCTGTCAGC
GCAGGGGCGCCCGGTTCTTTTTGTCAAGACCGACCTGTCCGGTGCCCTGAATGAACTGCAGGACGAGGCA
GCGCGGCTATCGTGGCTGGCCACGACGGGCGTTCCTTGCGCAGCTGTGCTCGACGTTGTCACTGAAGCGG
GAAGGGACTGGCTGCTATTGGGCGAAGTGCCGGGGCAGGATCTCCTGTCATCTCACCTTGCTCCTGCCGA
GAAAGTATCCATCATGGCTGATGCAATGCGGCGGCTGCATACGCTTGATCCGGCTACCTGCCCATTCGAC
CACCAAGCGAAACATCGCATCGAGCGAGCACGTACTCGGATGGAAGCCGGTCTTGTCGATCAGGATGATC
TGGACGAAGAGCATCAGGGGCTCGCGCCAGCCGAACTGTTCGCCAGGCTCAAGGCGCGCATGCCCGACGG
CGAGGATCTCGTCGTGACCCATGGCGATGCCTGCTTGCCGAATATCATGGTGGAAAATGGCCGCTTTTCT
GGATTCATCGACTGTGGCCGGCTGGGTGTGGCGGACCGCTATCAGGACATAGCGTTGGCTACCCGTGATA
TTGCTGAAGAGCTTGGCGGCGAATGGGCTGACCGCTTCCTCGTGCTTTACGGTATCGCCGCTCCCGATTC
GCAGCGCATCGCCTTCTATCGCCTTCTTGACGAGTTCTTCTGAGCGGGACTCTGGGGTTCGAAATGACCG
ACCAAGCGACGCCCAACCTGCCATCACGAGATTTCGATTCCACCGCCGCCTTCTATGAAAGGTTGGGCTT
CGGAATCGTTTTCCGGGACGCCGGCTGGATGATCCTCCAGCGCGGGGATCTCATGCTGGAGTTCTTCGCC
CACCCCAACTTGTTTATTGCAGCTTATAATGGTTACAAATAAAGCAATAGCATCACAAATTTCACAAATA
AAGCATTTTTTTCACTGCATTCTAGTTGTGGTTTGTCCAAACTCATCAATGTATCTTATCATGTCTGTAT
ACCGTCGACCTCTAGCTAGAGCTTGGCGTAATCATGGTCATAGCTGTTTCCTGTGTGAAATTGTTATCCG
CTCACAATTCCACACAACATACGAGCCGGAAGCATAAAGTGTAAAGCCTGGGGTGCCTAATGAGTGAGCT
AACTCACATTAATTGCGTTGCGCTCACTGCCCGCTTTCCAGTCGGGAAACCTGTCGTGCCAGCTGCATTA
ATGAATCGGCCAACGCGCGGGGAGAGGCGGTTTGCGTATTGGGCGCTCTTCCGCTTCCTCGCTCACTGAC
TCGCTGCGCTCGGTCGTTCGGCTGCGGCGAGCGGTATCAGCTCACTCAAAGGCGGTAATACGGTTATCCA
CAGAATCAGGGGATAACGCAGGAAAGAACATGTGAGCAAAAGGCCAGCAAAAGGCCAGGAACCGTAAAAA
GGCCGCGTTGCTGGCGTTTTTCCATAGGCTCCGCCCCCCTGACGAGCATCACAAAAATCGACGCTCAAGT
CAGAGGTGGCGAAACCCGACAGGACTATAAAGATACCAGGCGTTTCCCCCTGGAAGCTCCCTCGTGCGCT
CTCCTGTTCCGACCCTGCCGCTTACCGGATACCTGTCCGCCTTTCTCCCTTCGGGAAGCGTGGCGCTTTC
TCATAGCTCACGCTGTAGGTATCTCAGTTCGGTGTAGGTCGTTCGCTCCAAGCTGGGCTGTGTGCACGAA
CCCCCCGTTCAGCCCGACCGCTGCGCCTTATCCGGTAACTATCGTCTTGAGTCCAACCCGGTAAGACACG
ACTTATCGCCACTGGCAGCAGCCACTGGTAACAGGATTAGCAGAGCGAGGTATGTAGGCGGTGCTACAGA
GTTCTTGAAGTGGTGGCCTAACTACGGCTACACTAGAAGAACAGTATTTGGTATCTGCGCTCTGCTGAAG
CCAGTTACCTTCGGAAAAAGAGTTGGTAGCTCTTGATCCGGCAAACAAACCACCGCTGGTAGCGGTGGTT
TTTTTGTTTGCAAGCAGCAGATTACGCGCAGAAAAAAAGGATCTCAAGAAGATCCTTTGATCTTTTCTAC
GGGGTCTGACGCTCAGTGGAACGAAAACTCACGTTAAGGGATTTTGGTCATGAGATTATCAAAAAGGATC
TTCACCTAGATCCTTTTAAATTAAAAATGAAGTTTTAAATCAATCTAAAGTATATATGAGTAAACTTGGT
CTGACAGTTACCAATGCTTAATCAGTGAGGCACCTATCTCAGCGATCTGTCTATTTCGTTCATCCATAGT
TGCCTGACTCCCCGTCGTGTAGATAACTACGATACGGGAGGGCTTACCATCTGGCCCCAGTGCTGCAATG
ATACCGCGAGACCCACGCTCACCGGCTCCAGATTTATCAGCAATAAACCAGCCAGCCGGAAGGGCCGAGC
GCAGAAGTGGTCCTGCAACTTTATCCGCCTCCATCCAGTCTATTAATTGTTGCCGGGAAGCTAGAGTAAG
TAGTTCGCCAGTTAATAGTTTGCGCAACGTTGTTGCCATTGCTACAGGCATCGTGGTGTCACGCTCGTCG
TTTGGTATGGCTTCATTCAGCTCCGGTTCCCAACGATCAAGGCGAGTTACATGATCCCCCATGTTGTGCA
AAAAAGCGGTTAGCTCCTTCGGTCCTCCGATCGTTGTCAGAAGTAAGTTGGCCGCAGTGTTATCACTCAT
GGTTATGGCAGCACTGCATAATTCTCTTACTGTCATGCCATCCGTAAGATGCTTTTCTGTGACTGGTGAG
TACTCAACCAAGTCATTCTGAGAATAGTGTATGCGGCGACCGAGTTGCTCTTGCCCGGCGTCAATACGGG
ATAATACCGCGCCACATAGCAGAACTTTAAAAGTGCTCATCATTGGAAAACGTTCTTCGGGGCGAAAACT
CTCAAGGATCTTACCGCTGTTGAGATCCAGTTCGATGTAACCCACTCGTGCACCCAACTGATCTTCAGCA
TCTTTTACTTTCACCAGCGTTTCTGGGTGAGCAAAAACAGGAAGGCAAAATGCCGCAAAAAAGGGAATAA
GGGCGACACGGAAATGTTGAATACTCATACTCTTCCTTTTTCAATATTATTGAAGCATTTATCAGGGTTA
TTGTCTCATGAGCGGATACATATTTGAATGTATTTAGAAAAATAAACAAATAGGGGTTCCGCGCACATTT
CCCCGAAAAGTGCCACCTGACGTC
